>Addgene plasmid #188983 | pEvol-NnSULT1C1-cysDNCQ | addgene full sequence | sequence record 371914 | Addgene NGS Result
TCCTGAAAATCTCGATAACTCAAAAAATACGCCCGGTAGTGATCTTATTTCATTATGGTGAAAGTTGGAA
CCTCTTACGTGCCGATCAACGTCTCATTTTCGCCAAAAGTTGGCCCAGGGCTTCCCGGTATCAACAGGGA
CACCAGGATTTATTTATTCTGCGAAGTGATCTTCCGTCACAGGTATTTATTCGGCGCAAAGTGCGTCGGG
TGATGCTGCCAACTTACTGATTTAGTGTATGATGGTGTTTTTGAGGTGCTCCAGTGGCTTCTGTTTCTAT
CAGCTGTCCCTCCTGTTCAGCTACTGACGGGGTGGTGCGTAACGGCAAAAGCACCGCCGGACATCAGCGC
TAGCGGAGTGTATACTGGCTTACTATGTTGGCACTGATGAGGGTGTCAGTGAAGTGCTTCATGTGGCAGG
AGAAAAAAGGCTGCACCGGTGCGTCAGCAGAATATGTGATACAGGATATATTCCGCTTCCTCGCTCACTG
ACTCGCTACGCTCGGTCGTTCGACTGCGGCGAGCGGAAATGGCTTACGAACGGGGCGGAGATTTCCTGGA
AGATGCCAGGAAGATACTTAACAGGGAAGTGAGAGGGCCGCGGCAAAGCCGTTTTTCCATAGGCTCCGCC
CCCCTGACAAGCATCACGAAATCTGACGCTCAAATCAGTGGTGGCGAAACCCGACAGGACTATAAAGATA
CCAGGCGTTTCCCCCTGGCGGCTCCCTCGTGCGCTCTCCTGTTCCTGCCTTTCGGTTTACCGGTGTCATT
CCGCTGTTATGGCCGCGTTTGTCTCATTCCACGCCTGACACTCAGTTCCGGGTAGGCAGTTCGCTCCAAG
CTGGACTGTATGCACGAACCCCCCGTTCAGTCCGACCGCTGCGCCTTATCCGGTAACTATCGTCTTGAGT
CCAACCCGGAAAGACATGCAAAAGCACCACTGGCAGCAGCCACTGGTAATTGATTTAGAGGAGTTAGTCT
TGAAGTCATGCGCCGGTTAAGGCTAAACTGAAAGGACAAGTTTTGGTGACTGCGCTCCTCCAAGCCAGTT
ACCTCGGTTCAAAGAGTTGGTAGCTCAGAGAACCTTCGAAAAACCGCCCTGCAAGGCGGTTTTTTCGTTT
TCAGAGCAAGAGATTACGCGCAGACCAAAACGATCTCAAGAAGATCATCTTATTAATCAGATAAAATATT
TCTAGATTTCAGTGCAATTTATCTCTTCAAATGTAGCACCTGAAGTCAGCCCCATACGATATAAGTTGTA
ATTCTCATGTTTGACAGCTTATCATCGATAAGCTTGGTACCCAATTATGACAACTTGACGGCTACATCAT
TCACTTTTTCTTCACAACCGGCACGGAACTCGCTCGGGCTGGCCCCGGTGCATTTTTTAAATACCCGCGA
GAAATAGAGTTGATCGTCAAAACCAACATTGCGACCGACGGTGGCGATAGGCATCCGGGTGGTGCTCAAA
AGCAGCTTCGCCTGGCTGATACGTTGGTCCTCGCGCCAGCTTAAGACGCTAATCCCTAACTGCTGGCGGA
AAAGATGTGACAGACGCGACGGCGACAAGCAAACATGCTGTGCGACGCTGGCGATATCAAAATTGCTGTC
TGCCAGGTGATCGCTGATGTACTGACAAGCCTCGCGTACCCGATTATCCATCGGTGGATGGAGCGACTCG
TTAATCGCTTCCATGCGCCGCAGTAACAATTGCTCAAGCAGATTTATCGCCAGCAGCTCCGAATAGCGCC
CTTCCCCTTGCCCGGCGTTAATGATTTGCCCAAACAGGTCGCTGAAATGCGGCTGGTGCGCTTCATCCGG
GCGAAAGAACCCCGTATTGGCAAATATTGACGGCCAGTTAAGCCATTCATGCCAGTAGGCGCGCGGACGA
AAGTAAACCCACTGGTGATACCATTCGCGAGCCTCCGGATGACGACCGTAGTGATGAATCTCTCCTGGCG
GGAACAGCAAAATATCACTCGGTCGGCAAACAAATTCTCGTCCCTGATTTTTCACCACCCCCTGACCGCG
AATGGTGAGATTGAGAATATAACCTTTCATTCCCAGCGGTCGGTCGATAAAAAAATCGAGATAACCGTTG
GCCTCAATCGGCGTTAAACCCGCCACCAGATGGGCATTAAACGAGTATCCCGGCAGCAGGGGATCATTTT
GCGCTTCAGCCATACTTTTCATACTCCCGCCATTCAGAGAAGAAACCAATTGTCCATATTGCATCAGACA
TTGCCGTCACTGCGTCTTTTACTGGCTCTTCTCGCTAACCAAACCGGTAACCCCGCTTATTAAAAGCATT
CTGTAACAAAGCGGGACCAAAGCCATGACAAAAACGCGTAACAAAAGTGTCTATAATCACGGCAGAAAAG
TCCACATTGATTATTTGCACGGCGTCACACTTTGCTATGCCATAGCATTTTTATCCATAAGATTAGCGGA
TCCTACCTGACGCTTTTTATCGCAACTCTCTACTGTTTCTCCATACCCGTTTTTTTGGGCTAACAGGAGG
AATTAGATCTATGGCTCTCGACAAAATGGAGGACCTTTCCTTAAAAGAAACCGTCGTCTCGCGTGCTGAA
ATCTGCGAAGTCGAAGGTATCCCGTTCACTAAGCCTATTTGTAGTACGTGGGATCAAGTGTGGAAATTCA
AAGCCCGGCCTGATGACTTACTCATTGCGACTTACACAAAGGCTGGTACCACTTGGACCCAGGAGATCGT
AGATATGATTCAACAAAATGGTGATGTAGAAAAGTGCCGTCGTGCTACGACATACCGCCGGCACCCGTTC
CTCGAATGGTCAATCCAGGAGCCACCGGCTGCGAGTTATTCTGGGCTTGAATTAGCGGAGGCCATGCCAA
GCCCACGTACAATTAAAACTCACCTGCCGGTGCAACTCCTTCCACCTTCGTTCTGGGAGCAGAATTGCAA
GATCATTTATGTGGCCCGTAATGCGAAGGATAACTTAGTGAGTTACTATCACTTTCACCGCATGAGCAAA
GAAATGCCAGATCCTGGGACCTGGGAGGAATTTATGGAAAAATTTATGACTGGGAAAGTCTTGTGGGGGT
CCTGGTATGATCACGTTAAAGGGTGGTGGAAGGCTAAGGACCGTCACCGTATCCTGTATTTGTTTTACGA
GGATATGAAGGAAAATCCTAAACAAGAAATCCAAAAAATCTTGAAATTCCTCGAAAAGGATGTGAATCAA
GAGGTTCTGAACAAGATTCTCCACAACACCTCTTTTGAGATCATGAAGGACAATCCGATGACTAACTATA
CAACCGAGTTTCAGGGCATCATGGATCACTCGATCTCACCGTTTATGCGTAAGGGCGTGGTGGGCGACTG
GAAGAACTACTTCACAGTGGCACAGAACGAAAAATTCGATGAGGATTACAAAAAGAAAATGGCAGATACC
TCGTTGGTCTTTCGCACTGAGCTGTGAGTCGACCATCATCATCATCATCATTGAGTTTAAACGGTCTCCA
GCTTGGCTGTTTTGGCGGATGAGAGAAGATTTTCAGCCTGATACAGATTAAATCAGAACGCAGAAGCGGT
CTGATAAAACAGAATTTGCCTGGCGGCAGTAGCGCGGTGGTCCCACCTGACCCCATGCCGAACTCAGAAG
TGAAACGCCGTAGCGCCGATGGTAGTGTGGGGTCTCCCCATGCGAGAGTAGGGAACTGCCAGGCATCAAA
TAAAACGAAAGGCTCAGTCGAAAGACTGGGCCTTGTTTGTGAGCTCCCGGTCATCAATCATCCCCATAAT
CCTTGTTAGATTATCAATTTTAAAAAACTAACAGTTGTCAGCCTGTCCCGCTTTAATATCATACGCCGTT
ATACGTTGTTTACGCTTTGAGGAATCCCATATGGATCAAATACGACTTACTCACCTGCGGCAACTGGAGG
CGGAAAGCATCCACATTATTCGCGAGGTGGCGGCAGAATTCTCAAATCCGGTGATGCTCTACTCTATCGG
TAAAGATTCCAGCGTCATGCTGCATCTGGCGCGCAAGGCGTTTTATCCAGGTACGCTGCCTTTCCCGTTG
CTGCATGTCGATACCGGCTGGAAATTCCGCGAGATGTATGAGTTCCGCGATCGTACTGCTAAAGCCTACG
GCTGCGAACTGCTGGTGCATAAAAACCCGGAAGGCGTGGCGATGGGGATTAATCCATTCGTGCACGGCAG
CGCGAAACATACCGATATTATGAAAACTGAAGGCCTGAAACAGGCGCTGAACAAATACGGTTTTGATGCC
GCCTTCGGTGGTGCGCGCCGTGACGAAGAGAAATCCCGCGCTAAAGAGCGAATTTACTCTTTCCGTGACC
GCTTCCATCGCTGGGATCCGAAAAATCAGCGCCCGGAGCTGTGGCACAACTACAACGGGCAAATTAACAA
AGGCGAAAGCATCCGCGTCTTCCCGCTCTCTAACTGGACCGAGCAGGATATCTGGCAATACATCTGGCTG
GAAAATATCGACATTGTTCCGCTATATCTCGCTGCGGAACGTCCGGTTCTGGAACGCGACGGTATGTTGA
TGATGATTGATGACAACCGTATCGACCTGCAACCGGGCGAAGTGATTAAAAAACGGATGGTGCGTTTCCG
TACGCTGGGCTGCTGGCCGCTGACCGGTGCGGTGGAGTTAAATGCACAAACACTGCCGGAAATCATCGAA
GAGATGCTGGTTTCCACCACCAGTGAACGTCAGGGCCGCGTGATTGACCGCGACCAGGCGGGGTCTATGG
AGCTGAAAAAACGTCAGGGGTATTTTTAAGATGAACACCGCACTTGCACAACAAATCGCCAATGAAGGCG
GCGTCGAAGCCTGGATGATTGCGCAACAACATAAAAGCCTGCTGCGTTTTCTGACCTGTGGTAGCGTCGA
TGACGGCAAAAGTACTCTGATTGGTCGTCTGCTGCACGATACCCGCCAAATCTACGAAGATCAGCTCTCA
TCGCTGCATAACGACAGTAAGCGTCACGGCACCCAGGGCGAAAAGCTGGATCTGGCTCTGCTGGTGGACG
GCCTGCAAGCTGAGCGCGAACAGGGCATCACCATTGACGTGGCCTACCGCTATTTCTCTACCGAGAAGCG
TAAATTTATTATCGCCGACACCCCAGGGCACGAGCAGTACACCCGCAATATGGCGACTGGCGCATCGACA
TGTGAACTGGCGATCTTACTGATCGATGCCCGTAAAGGCGTGCTCGATCAAACCCGTCGTCACAGTTTTA
TCTCCACACTGTTGGGGATCAAACATCTGGTCGTGGCGATCAACAAAATGGATCTGGTGGATTACAGTGA
AGAGACGTTCACCCGTATTCGTGAAGATTATTTGACCTTTGCCGGGCAGCTGCCGGGTAATCTGGATATC
CGCTTTGTGCCGCTCTCTGCACTGGAAGGCGACAACGTGGCATCGCAAAGTGAAAGTATGCCGTGGTACA
GCGGTCCGACACTGCTCGAAGTGCTGGAAACCGTGGAGATCCAGCGAGTGGTGGATGCTCAGCCAATGCG
CTTCCCGGTGCAGTACGTTAATCGCCCGAATCTCGATTTTCGTGGTTACGCCGGAACGCTGGCATCCGGT
CGCGTGGAAGTCGGGCAACGTGTCAAAGTGCTGCCCTCTGGTGTGGAATCAAACGTCGCGCGGATCGTGA
CTTTTGATGGTGATCGCGAAGAAGCCTTTGCCGGAGAAGCGATCACCCTGGTGCTGACGGATGAGATCGA
CATCAGCCGTGGCGATCTGCTGCTGGCGGCAGACGAAGCGTTACCGGCGGTGCAGAGCGCGTCGGTGGAT
GTGGTATGGATGGCGGAACAGCCGCTTTCTCCAGGGCAGAGTTACGACATCAAAATTGCCGGTAAGAAGA
CGCGCGCGCGTGTTGATGGCATTCGCTATCAGGTTGATATTAATAACCTTACCCAGCGTGAAGTTGAAAA
CCTGCCACTGAATGGGATCGGCCTCGTGGATCTCACTTTTGACGAGCCGCTGGTGTTAGATCGTTATCAA
CAAAATCCGGTGACGGGTGGGCTGATTTTTATCGATCGCCTGAGCAATGTGACCGTGGGTGCCGGTATGG
TGCACGAGCCAGTTAGCCAGGCAACTGCTGCGCCATCTGAATTCAGTGCATTCGAACTGGAATTGAATGC
TCTGGTTCGTCGCCACTTTCCGCACTGGGGCGCGCGCGATTTGCTGGGGGATAAATAATGGCGCTGCATG
ACGAAAACGTCGTCTGGCATAGCCATCCGGTCACTGTGCAACAACGCGAGCTACACCACGGTCATCGTGG
TGTAGTGCTGTGGTTTACCGGCCTCTCCGGGTCCGGTAAATCAACGGTCGCCGGGGCGCTGGAGGAGGCG
TTACATAAACTCGGCGTCAGTACGTATCTGCTGGATGGCGACAATGTTCGCCACGGATTATGCAGCGATC
TCGGTTTTAGCGATGCCGATCGTAAAGAGAATATCCGTCGCGTCGGTGAAGTGGCGAATTTGATGGTTGA
AGCCGGACTGGTGGTGCTGACCGCATTTATCTCGCCACACCGCGCCGAACGCCAGATGGTTCGCGAACGC
GTAGGAGAAGGGCGCTTTATCGAAGTGTTTGTCGATACGCCGCTGGCGATTTGCGAAGCCCGCGATCCCA
AAGGCTTATATAAGAAAGCGCGTGCCGGTGAACTGCGCAACTTTACGGGAATAGATTCCGTTTACGAAGC
GCCTGAATCGGCAGAAATTCATCTCAATGGTGAACAATTAGTAACAAATTTGGTACAGCAATTATTAGAT
CTGTTGAGACAGAACGATATTATCAGATCCTGATAAGTTAACACCGCTCACAGAGACGAGGTGGAGAAAT
GTTAGATCAAGTATGCCAGCTCGCACGGAATGCAGGCGATGCCATTATGCAGGTCTACAACGGGACGAAA
CCGATGGACGTCGTCAGCAAAGCGGACAATTCTCCGGTAACGGCAGCGGATATTGCCGCTCACACCGTTA
TCATGGACGGTTTACGTACGCTGACACCGGATGTTCCGGTCCTTTCTGAAGAAGATCCTCCCGGTTGGGA
AGTCCGTCAGCACTGGCAGCGTTACTGGCTGGTAGACCCGCTGGATGGTACTAAAGAGTTTATTAAACGT
AATGGCGAATTCACCGTTAACATTGCGCTCATTGACCATGGCAAACCGATTTTAGGCGTGGTGTATGCGC
CGGTAATGAACGTAATGTACAGCGCGGCAGAAGGCAAAGCGTGGAAAGAAGAGTGCGGTGTGCGCAAGCA
GATTCAGGTCCGCGATGCGCGCCCGCCGCTGGTGGTGATCAGCCGTTCCCATGCGGATGCGGAGCTGAAA
GAGTATCTGCAACAGCTTGGCGAACATCAGACCACGTCCATCGGCTCTTCGCTGAAATTCTGCCTGGTGG
CGGAAGGACAGGCGCAGCTGTACCCGCGCTTCGGACCAACGAATATTTGGGACACCGCCGCTGGACATGC
TGTAGCTGCAGCTGCCGGAGCGCACGTTCACGACTGGCAGGGTAAACCGCTGGATTACACTCCGCGTGAG
TCGTTCCTGAATCCGGGGTTCAGAGTGTCTATTTACTAAGCATGCTCGAGCAGCTCAGGGTCGAATTTGC
TTTCGAATTTCTGCCATTCATCCGCTTATTATCACTTATTCAGGCGTAGCAACCAGGCGTTTAAGGGCAC
CAATAACTGCCTTAAAAAAATTACGCCCCGCCCTGCCACTCATCGCAGTACTGTTGTAATTCATTAAGCA
TTCTGCCGACATGGAAGCCATCACAAACGGCATGATGAACCTGAATCGCCAGCGGCATCAGCACCTTGTC
GCCTTGCGTATAATATTTGCCCATGGTGAAAACGGGGGCGAAGAAGTTGTCCATATTGGCCACGTTTAAA
TCAAAACTGGTGAAACTCACCCAGGGATTGGCTGAGACGAAAAACATATTCTCAATAAACCCTTTAGGGA
AATAGGCCAGGTTTTCACCGTAACACGCCACATCTTGCGAATATATGTGTAGAAACTGCCGGAAATCGTC
GTGGTATTCACTCCAGAGCGATGAAAACGTTTCAGTTTGCTCATGGAAAACGGTGTAACAAGGGTGAACA
CTATCCCATATCACCAGCTCACCGTCTTTCATTGCCATACGGAATTCCGGATGAGCATTCATCAGGCGGG
CAAGAATGTGAATAAAGGCCGGATAAAACTTGTGCTTATTTTTCTTTACGGTCTTTAAAAAGGCCGTAAT
ATCCAGCTGAACGGTCTGGTTATAGGTACATTGAGCAACTGACTGAAATGCCTCAAAATGTTCTTTACGA
TGCCATTGGGATATATCAACGGTGGTATATCCAGTGATTTTTTTCTCCATTTTAGCTTCCTTAGC
Features (pLannotate 1.2.2; 16 found; start..end, strand, type, name):
    209..352     +  mobile_element IS1 (fragment): prokaryotic transposable element IS1
    471..526     -  rep_origin     RSF ori (fragment): Plasmids containing the RSF 1030 origin of replication can be propagated in E. coli cells that contain additional plasmids with compatible origins.
    614..1159    -  rep_origin     p15A ori: Plasmids containing the medium-copy-number p15A origin of replication can be propagated in E. coli cells that contain a second plasmid with the ColE1 origin.
   1271..1295    +  promoter       tet promoter (fragment): E. coli promoter for tetracycline efflux protein gene
   1305..2183    -  CDS            araC: L-arabinose regulatory protein; araC
   2210..2494    +  promoter       araBAD promoter: araBAD; promoter of the L-arabinose operon of E. coli; the araC regulatory gene is transcribed in the opposite direction (Guzman et al., 1995)
   2531..3454    +  CDS            Sult1c1: ST1C1_MOUSE - Also known as Sult1a2 From Mus musculus (Mouse).
   3464..3481    +  CDS            capTEV™ (fragment): composite tag for in vivo biotinylation, TEV protease cleavage, and 6xHis tagging
   3588..3703    +  ncRNA          5S rRNA: Accession: RF00001 - 5S ribosomal RNA
   3707..3744    +  terminator     rrnB T1 terminator (fragment): transcription terminator T1 from the E. coli rrnB gene
   3881..4786    +  CDS            cysD: CYSD_ECOLI - Experimental evidence at protein level: Swiss-Prot protein existence level 1. From Escherichia coli (strain K12).
   4791..6215    +  CDS            cysN: CYSN_ECOLI - Experimental evidence at protein level: Swiss-Prot protein existence level 1. May be the GTPase, regulating ATP sulfurylase activity. From Escherichia coli (strain K12).
   6218..6820    +  CDS            cysC: CYSC_ECOLI - Experimental evidence at protein level: Swiss-Prot protein existence level 1. Catalyzes the synthesis of activated sulfate. From Escherichia coli (strain K12).
   6859..7596    +  CDS            cysQ: CYSQ_ECOLI - Also known as amtA From Escherichia coli (strain K12).
   7721..8380    -  CDS            CmR: chloramphenicol acetyltransferase; cat; confers resistance to chloramphenicol
   8381..88      -  promoter       cat promoter (across the origin): promoter of the E. coli cat gene encoding chloramphenicol acetyltransferase
