[The description below was written by a language model from this plasmid's Addgene catalogue record and pLannotate feature annotations shown in this document.]
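Description:
pEvol-NnSULT1C1-cysDNCQ is a bacterial expression plasmid of about 8.4 kb, built on the pEvol backbone and designed to let E. coli make the noncanonical amino acid sulfotyrosine internally. It replicates from a p15A origin, which is catalogued as low copy and is compatible with ColE1-type plasmids, so it can be maintained alongside a second expression vector. Selection is by chloramphenicol, through a cat promoter-driven chloramphenicol acetyltransferase gene. Short fragments annotated as IS1, RSF ori and tet promoter appear to be backbone remnants rather than functional parts.

The payload has two parts. The first is an arabinose-inducible cassette: araC is transcribed divergently from the araBAD promoter, which drives the 924 bp NnSULT1C1 sulfotransferase coding sequence. The annotation tool matched this sequence by homology to mouse Sult1c1, but the record does not state the source organism. A short tag-like fragment that partially matches a 6xHis-containing composite tag follows the coding sequence, and the cassette ends in an rrnB-derived region (5S rRNA and a T1 terminator fragment). Downstream, in the same orientation, lie the E. coli K-12 genes cysD, cysN, cysC and cysQ. CysD and CysN form ATP sulfurylase and CysC is APS kinase, so together they produce the activated sulfate donor PAPS that sulfotransferases consume. CysQ is generally known as a phosphatase that degrades the PAP by-product. No promoter for this gene cluster is annotated, so the record does not show how it is expressed.

Co-expressing the sulfotransferase with the PAPS supply and recycling genes should convert tyrosine to sulfotyrosine in the cell. The associated publication title points to use in producing proteins with site-specific tyrosine sulfation.
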