Addgene plasmid #188983: pEvol-NnSULT1C1-cysDNCQ
Purpose: biosynthesize sulfotyrosine in E. coli.
Depositing lab: Han Xiao. Depositing organization: Rice University. Publication: Unleashing the potential of noncanonical amino acid biosynthesis to create cells with precision tyrosine sulfation. Chen Y, Jin S, Zhang M, Hu Y, Wu KL, Chung A, Wang S, Tian Z, Wang Y, Wolynes PG, Xiao H. Nat Commun. 2022 Sep 16;13(1):5434. doi: 10.1038/s41467-022-33111-4. PubMed 36114189.
Backbone
  Vector backbone: pEvol
  Backbone size w/o insert (bp): 3325
  Total vector size (bp): 8394
  Vector type: Bacterial Expression
Growth in bacteria
  Bacterial resistance: Chloramphenicol, 25 μg/mL
  Growth temperature: 37°C
  Growth strain: DH5alpha
  Copy number: Low Copy
Gene/Insert 1
  Gene/Insert name: NnSULT1C1
  Insert size (bp): 924
Gene/Insert 2
  Gene/Insert name: cysD
  Insert size (bp): 908
Gene/Insert 3
  Gene/Insert name: cysN
  Insert size (bp): 1425
Gene/Insert 4
  Gene/Insert name: cysC
  Insert size (bp): 606
Gene/Insert 5
  Gene/Insert name: cysQ
  Insert size (bp): 741
Terms and licenses: Academic/Nonprofit Terms; Industry Terms: Not Available to Industry
Depositor comments: Please visit https://www.biorxiv.org/content/10.1101/2022.03.25.485857v1 for bioRxiv preprint.
How to cite: pEvol-NnSULT1C1-cysDNCQ was a gift from Han Xiao (Addgene plasmid # 188983 ; http://n2t.net/addgene:188983 ; RRID:Addgene_188983)
